Addgene plasmid #232309: hETFDH CRISPR_1
Purpose: Human ETFDH Gene Knockout (gRNA 1)
Depositing lab: Ivan Topisirovic. Depositing organization: McGill University. Publication: Mitochondrial ETF insufficiency drives neoplastic growth by selectively optimizing cancer bioenergetics. Papadopoli D, Palia R, Jovanovic P, Tabariès S, Ciccolini E, Sabourin V, Igelmann S, McLaughlan S, Zhan L, Kim H, Chekkal N, Szkop KJ, Bertomeu T, Zeng J, Vassalakis J, Afzali F, Mzoughi S, Guccione E, Tyers M, Avizonis D, Larsson O, Postovit LM, Djuranovic S, Ursini-Siegel J, Siegel PM, Pollak M, Topisirovic I. bioRxiv 2024.10.25.620155 10.1101/2024.10.25.620155.
Backbone
  Vector backbone: LentiCRISPRv2GFP
  Vector type: Lentiviral
  Selectable markers: GFP
Growth in bacteria
  Bacterial resistance: Ampicillin, 100 μg/mL
  Growth temperature: 37°C
  Growth strain: NEB Stable
  Copy number: Unknown
Gene/Insert
  Gene/Insert name: ETFDH-targeting gRNA (alt name: ETFQO)
  gRNA/shRNA sequence: AAACTCCTAGCATTCGGCCAACCTC
  Species: H. sapiens (human)
  Insert size (bp): 23
  Entrez Gene: ETFDH (a.k.a. ETFQO, MADD)
  Cloning method: Restriction Enzyme; 5′ cloning site Unknown (unknown if destroyed); 3′ cloning site N/A (unknown if destroyed)
  Sequencing primers: 5′ N/A
Terms and licenses: Academic/Nonprofit Terms; Industry Terms: Not Available to Industry
Depositor comments: Please visit https://doi.org/10.1101/2024.10.25.620155 for bioRxiv preprint.
How to cite: hETFDH CRISPR_1 was a gift from Ivan Topisirovic (Addgene plasmid # 232309 ; http://n2t.net/addgene:232309 ; RRID:Addgene_232309)
