[The description below was written by a language model from this plasmid's Addgene catalogue record and pLannotate feature annotations shown in this document.]
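Description:
hETFDH CRISPR_1 is a lentiviral all-in-one CRISPR/Cas9 plasmid built on the LentiCRISPRv2GFP backbone and designed to knock out the human ETFDH gene (also known as ETFQO), which encodes electron transfer flavoprotein dehydrogenase. It is the first guide of its set, as indicated by the "gRNA 1" designation. In bacteria it is maintained through a high-copy ColE1/pUC-type origin with ampicillin resistance (AmpR). The backbone also carries an f1 origin and an SV40/EM7-driven bleomycin/Zeocin resistance cassette outside the viral region, although the catalogue lists GFP as the only selectable marker for mammalian cells.

The annotated 13.1 kb sequence shows a self-inactivating, third-generation-style HIV-1 transfer vector. A CMV enhancer/promoter fused to a truncated 5' LTR drives genomic RNA production in packaging cells. This is followed by the Ψ packaging signal, a partial gag region, the RRE for Rev-dependent nuclear export, and the cPPT/CTS. Within this framework, a human U6 RNA polymerase III promoter expresses the short ETFDH-targeting spacer joined to the Streptococcus pyogenes gRNA scaffold. An EF-1α core promoter drives S. pyogenes Cas9 followed by EGFP. The element linking Cas9 and EGFP is not annotated in the feature table. A WPRE enhances transcript expression upstream of the ΔU3 3' LTR, and a bGH polyadenylation signal lies beyond it.

After packaging and transduction, cells receive guide, nuclease and a green fluorescent reporter from a single provirus, so edited populations can be identified or sorted by fluorescence rather than by drug selection. The associated work concerns mitochondrial ETF insufficiency and cancer cell bioenergetics.
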