Features (pLannotate 1.2.2; 33 found; start..end, strand, type, name):
     41..370     -  promoter       SV40 promoter: SV40 enhancer and early promoter
    384..812     -  rep_origin     f1 ori (sequence partly withheld): f1 bacteriophage origin of replication; arrow indicates direction of (+) strand synthesis
    833..854     -  promoter       SV40 promoter (fragment): SV40 enhancer and early promoter
    858..1082    -  polyA_signal   bGH poly(A) signal: bovine growth hormone polyadenylation signal
   1114..1347    -  LTR            3' LTR (ΔU3): self-inactivating 3' long terminal repeat (LTR) from HIV-1
   1349..1368    -  misc_feature   cPPT/CTS (fragment): central polypurine tract and central termination sequence of HIV-1
   1419..2007    -  misc_feature   WPRE: woodchuck hepatitis virus posttranscriptional regulatory element
   2026..2742    -  CDS            EGFP: EGFP is a basic (constitutively fluorescent) green fluorescent protein published in 1996, derived from Aequorea victoria. It is reported to be a rapidly-maturing weak dimer with moderate acid sensitivity.
   2881..6984    -  CDS            Cas9: Cas9 (Csn1) endonuclease from the Streptococcus pyogenes Type II CRISPR/Cas system generates RNA-guided double strand breaks in DNA
   7009..7220    -  promoter       EF-1α core promoter: core promoter for human elongation factor EF-1α
   7246..7264    -  CDS            small t antigen (fragment): SV40 (simian virus 40) small t antigen
   7282..7357    -  misc_RNA       gRNA scaffold: guide RNA scaffold for the Streptococcus pyogenes CRISPR/Cas9 system
   7387..7627    -  promoter       U6 promoter: RNA polymerase III promoter for human U6 snRNA
   7678..7795    -  misc_feature   cPPT/CTS: central polypurine tract and central termination sequence of HIV-1
   7845..7945    -  CDS            Rev (fragment): human immunodeficiency virus 1 (HIV-1) Rev protein; rev; enhances nuclear export of unspliced and incompletely spliced viral mRNAs
   8322..8555    -  misc_feature   RRE: The Rev response element (RRE) of HIV-1 allows for Rev-dependent mRNA export from the nucleus to the cytoplasm.
   8701..9064    -  CDS            HIV-1 gag (fragment): gag protein from human immunodeficiency virus 1; gag
   9048..9173    -  misc_feature   HIV-1 Ψ: packaging signal of human immunodeficiency virus type 1
   9220..9400    -  LTR            5' LTR (truncated): truncated 5' long terminal repeat (LTR) from HIV-1
   9418..9617    -  promoter       CMV promoter: human cytomegalovirus (CMV) immediate early promoter
   9618..9997    -  enhancer       CMV enhancer: human cytomegalovirus immediate early enhancer
  10152..10204   +  misc_feature   bom (fragment): basis of mobility region from pBR322
  10263..10367   +  promoter       AmpR promoter: bla
  10368..11228   +  CDS            AmpR: β-lactamase; bla; confers resistance to ampicillin, carbenicillin, and related antibiotics
  11399..11987   +  rep_origin     ori: high-copy-number ColE1/pMB1/pBR322/pUC origin of replication
  12170..12262   +  CDS            lacI (fragment): lac repressor; lacI; The lac repressor binds to the lac operator to inhibit transcription in E. coli. This inhibition can be relieved by adding lactose or isopropyl-β-D-thiogalactopyranoside (IPTG).
  12275..12296   +  protein_bind   CAP binding site: CAP binding activates transcription in the presence of cAMP. E. coli catabolite activator protein
  12311..12341   +  promoter       lac promoter: promoter for the E. coli lac operon
  12345..12367   +  protein_bind   lac operator (fragment): The lac repressor binds to the lac operator to inhibit transcription in E. coli. This inhibition can be relieved by adding lactose or isopropyl-β-D-thiogalactopyranoside (IPTG). lac repressor encoded by lacI
  12438..12559   -  polyA_signal   SV40 poly(A) signal: SV40 polyadenylation signal
  12554..12679   -  CDS            ble (fragment): BLE_KLEPN - Experimental evidence at protein level: Swiss-Prot protein existence level 1. Binding protein with a strong affinity to the bleomycin family of antibiotics. Binds to CL990; an antimitotic-antibiotic compound. From Klebsiella pneumoniae.
  12689..13063   -  CDS            BleoR: antibiotic-binding protein; Sh ble from Streptoalloteichus hindustanus; confers resistance to bleomycin, phleomycin, and Zeocin™
  13082..13129   -  promoter       EM7 promoter: synthetic bacterial promoter&nbsp
>Addgene plasmid #232309 | hETFDH CRISPR_1 | addgene full sequence | sequence record 463051 | Addgene NGS Result
GATCAGATCCGAAAATGGATATACAAGCTCCCGGGAGCTTTTTGCAAAAGCCTAGGCCTCCAAAAAAGCC
TCCTCACTACTTCTGGAATAGCTCAGAGGCAGAGGCGGCCTCGGCCTCTGCATAAATAAAAAAAATTAGT
CAGCCATGGGGCGGAGAATGGGCGGAACTGGGCGGAGTTAGGGGCGGGATGGGCGGAGTTAGGGGCGGGA
CTATGGTTGCTGACTAATTGAGATGCATGCTTTGCATACTTCTGCCTGCTGGGGAGCCTGGGGACTTTCC
ACACCTGGTTGCTGACTAATTGAGATGCATGCTTTGCATACTTCTGCCTGCTGGGGAGCCTGGGGACTTT
CCACACCCTAACTGACACACATTCCACAGAATTAATTCGCGTTAAATTTTTGTTAAATCAGCTCATTTTT
TAACCAATAGGCCGAAATCGGCAAAATCCCTTATAAATCAAAAGAATAGACCGAGATAGGGT
[37 nt withheld, positions 483-519]
AAAGAACGTGGACTCCAACGTCAAAGG
[49 nt withheld, positions 547-595]
T
[91 nt withheld, positions 597-687]
G
[124 nt withheld, positions 689-812]
GGGGATACCCCCTAGAGCCCCAGCTGGTTCTTTCCGCCTCAGAAGCCATAGAGCCCACCGCATCCCCAGC
ATGCCTGCTATTGTCTTCCCAATCCTCCCCCTTGCTGTCCTGCCCCACCCCACCCCCCAGAATAGAATGA
CACCTACTCAGACAATGCGATGCAATTTCCTCATTTTATTAGGAAAGGACAGTGGGAGTGGCACCTTCCA
GGGTCAAGGAAGGCACGGGGGAGGGGCAAACAACAGATGGCTGGCAACTAGAAGGCACAGTCGAGGCTGA
TCAGCGGGTTTAAACGGGCCCTGCTAGAGATTTTCCACACTGACTAAAAGGGTCTGAGGGATCTCTAGTT
ACCAGAGTCACACAACAGACGGGCACACACTACTTGAAGCACTCAAGGCAAGCTTTATTGAGGCTTAAGC
AGTGGGTTCCCTAGTTAGCCAGAGAGCTCCCAGGCTCAGATCTGGTCTAACCAGAGAGACCCAGTACAAG
CAAAAAGCAGATCTTGTCTTCGTTGGGAGTGAATTAGCCCTTCCAGTCCCCCCTTTTCTTTTAAAAAGTG
GCTAAGATCTACAGCTGCCTTGTAAGTCATTGGTCTTAAAGTCGACGCGGGGAGGCGGCCCAAAGGGAGA
TCCGACTCGTCTGAGGGCGAAGGCGAAGACGCGGAAGAGGCCGCAGAGCCGGCAGCAGGCCGCGGGAAGG
AAGGTCCGCTGGATTGAGGGCCGAAGGGACGTAGCAGAAGGACGTCCCGCGCAGAATCCAGGTGGCAACA
CAGGCGAGCAGCCAAGGAAAGGACGATGATTTCCCCGACAACACCACGGAATTGTCAGTGCCCAACAGCC
GAGCCCCTGTCCAGCAGCGGGCAAGGCAGGCGGCGATGAGTTCCGCCGTGGCAATAGGGAGGGGGAAAGC
GAAAGTCCCGGAAAGGAGCTGACAGGTGGTGGCAATGCCCCAACCAGTGGGGGTTGCGTCAGCAAACACA
GTGCACACCACGCCACGTTGCCTGACAACGGGCCACAACTCCTCATAAAGAGACAGCAACCAGGATTTAT
ACAAGGAGGAGAAAATGAAAGCCATACGGGAAGCAATAGCATGATACAAAGGCATTAAAGCAGCGTATCC
ACATAGCGTAAAAGGAGCAACATAGTTAAGAATACCAGTCAATCTTTCACAAATTTTGTAATCCAGAGGT
TGATTGTCGACTTAACGCGTTTACTTGTACAGCTCGTCCATGCCGAGAGTGATCCCGGCGGCGGTCACGA
ACTCCAGCAGGACCATGTGATCGCGCTTCTCGTTGGGGTCTTTGCTCAGGGCGGACTGGGTGCTCAGGTA
GTGGTTGTCGGGCAGCAGCACGGGGCCGTCGCCGATGGGGGTGTTCTGCTGGTAGTGGTCGGCGAGCTGC
ACGCTGCCGTCCTCGATGTTGTGGCGGATCTTGAAGTTCACCTTGATGCCGTTCTTCTGCTTGTCGGCCA
TGATATAGACGTTGTGGCTGTTGTAGTTGTACTCCAGCTTGTGCCCCAGGATGTTGCCGTCCTCCTTGAA
GTCGATGCCCTTCAGCTCGATGCGGTTCACCAGGGTGTCGCCCTCGAACTTCACCTCGGCGCGGGTCTTG
TAGTTGCCGTCGTCCTTGAAGAAGATGGTGCGCTCCTGGACGTAGCCTTCGGGCATGGCGGACTTGAAGA
AGTCGTGCTGCTTCATGTGGTCGGGGTAGCGGCTGAAGCACTGCACGCCGTAGGTCAGGGTGGTCACGAG
GGTGGGCCAGGGCACGGGCAGCTTGCCGGTGGTGCAGATGAACTTCAGGGTCAGCTTGCCGTAGGTGGCA
TCGCCCTCGCCCTCGCCGGACACGCTGAACTTGTGGCCGTTTACGTCGCCGTCCAGCTCGACCAGGATGG
GCACCACCCCGGTGAACAGCTCTTCGCCCTTAGACACCATCGGTCCAGGATTCTCTTCGACATCTCCGGC
TTGTTTCAGCAGAGAGAAGTTTGTTGCGCCGGATCCCTTATCGTCATCGTCTTTGTAATCTTTCTTCTTC
TTAGCCTGTCCAGCCTTCTTTGTGGCGGCAGGTCGCTTGTCGCCTCCCAGCTGAGACAGGTCGATCCGTG
TCTCGTACAGGCCGGTGATGCTCTGGTGGATCAGGGTGGCGTCCAGCACCTCTTTGGTGCTGGTGTACCT
CTTCCGGTCGATGGTGGTGTCAAAGTACTTGAAGGCGGCAGGGGCTCCCAGATTGGTCAGGGTAAACAGG
TGGATGATATTCTCGGCCTGCTCTCTGATGGGCTTATCCCGGTGCTTGTTGTAGGCGGACAGCACTTTGT
CCAGATTAGCGTCGGCCAGGATCACTCTCTTGGAGAACTCGCTGATCTGCTCGATGATCTCGTCCAGGTA
GTGCTTGTGCTGTTCCACAAACAGCTGTTTCTGCTCATTATCCTCGGGGGAGCCCTTCAGCTTCTCATAG
TGGCTGGCCAGGTACAGGAAGTTCACATATTTGGAGGGCAGGGCCAGTTCGTTTCCCTTCTGCAGTTCGC
CGGCAGAGGCCAGCATTCTCTTCCGGCCGTTTTCCAGCTCGAACAGGGAGTACTTAGGCAGCTTGATGAT
CAGGTCCTTTTTCACTTCTTTGTAGCCCTTGGCTTCCAGAAAGTCGATGGGATTCTTCTCGAAGCTGCTT
CTTTCCATGATGGTGATCCCCAGCAGCTCTTTCACACTCTTCAGTTTCTTGGACTTGCCCTTTTCCACTT
TGGCCACCACCAGCACAGAATAGGCCACGGTGGGGCTGTCGAAGCCGCCGTACTTCTTAGGGTCCCAGTC
CTTCTTTCTGGCGATCAGCTTATCGCTGTTCCTCTTGGGCAGGATAGACTCTTTGCTGAAGCCGCCTGTC
TGCACCTCGGTCTTTTTCACGATATTCACTTGGGGCATGCTCAGCACTTTCCGCACGGTGGCAAAATCCC
GGCCCTTATCCCACACGATCTCCCCGGTTTCGCCGTTTGTCTCGATCAGAGGCCGCTTCCGGATCTCGCC
GTTGGCCAGGGTAATCTCGGTCTTGAAAAAGTTCATGATGTTGCTGTAGAAGAAGTACTTGGCGGTAGCC
TTGCCGATTTCCTGCTCGCTCTTGGCGATCATCTTCCGCACGTCGTACACCTTGTAGTCGCCGTACACGA
ACTCGCTTTCCAGCTTAGGGTACTTTTTGATCAGGGCGGTTCCCACGACGGCGTTCAGGTAGGCGTCGTG
GGCGTGGTGGTAGTTGTTGATCTCGCGCACTTTGTAAAACTGGAAATCCTTCCGGAAATCGGACACCAGC
TTGGACTTCAGGGTGATCACTTTCACTTCCCGGATCAGCTTGTCATTCTCGTCGTACTTAGTGTTCATCC
GGGAGTCCAGGATCTGTGCCACGTGCTTTGTGATCTGCCGGGTTTCCACCAGCTGTCTCTTGATGAAGCC
GGCCTTATCCAGTTCGCTCAGGCCGCCTCTCTCGGCCTTGGTCAGATTGTCGAACTTTCTCTGGGTAATC
AGCTTGGCGTTCAGCAGCTGCCGCCAGTAGTTCTTCATCTTCTTCACGACCTCTTCGGAGGGCACGTTGT
CGCTCTTGCCCCGGTTCTTGTCGCTTCTGGTCAGCACCTTGTTGTCGATGGAGTCGTCCTTCAGAAAGCT
CTGAGGCACGATATGGTCCACATCGTAGTCGGACAGCCGGTTGATGTCCAGTTCCTGGTCCACGTACATA
TCCCGCCCATTCTGCAGGTAGTACAGGTACAGCTTCTCGTTCTGCAGCTGGGTGTTTTCCACGGGGTGTT
CTTTCAGGATCTGGCTGCCCAGCTCTTTGATGCCCTCTTCGATCCGCTTCATTCTCTCGCGGCTGTTCTT
CTGTCCCTTCTGGGTGGTCTGGTTCTCTCTGGCCATTTCGATCACGATGTTCTCGGGCTTGTGCCGGCCC
ATCACTTTCACGAGCTCGTCCACCACCTTCACTGTCTGCAGGATGCCCTTCTTAATGGCGGGGCTGCCGG
CCAGATTGGCAATGTGCTCGTGCAGGCTATCGCCCTGGCCGGACACCTGGGCTTTCTGGATGTCCTCTTT
AAAGGTCAGGCTGTCGTCGTGGATCAGCTGCATGAAGTTTCTGTTGGCGAAGCCGTCGGACTTCAGGAAA
TCCAGGATTGTCTTGCCGGACTGCTTGTCCCGGATGCCGTTGATCAGCTTCCGGCTCAGCCTGCCCCAGC
CGGTGTATCTCCGCCGCTTCAGCTGCTTCATCACTTTGTCGTCGAACAGGTGGGCATAGGTTTTCAGCCG
TTCCTCGATCATCTCTCTGTCCTCAAACAGTGTCAGGGTCAGCACGATATCTTCCAGAATGTCCTCGTTT
TCCTCATTGTCCAGGAAGTCCTTGTCCTTGATAATTTTCAGCAGATCGTGGTATGTGCCCAGGGAGGCGT
TGAACCGATCTTCCACGCCGGAGATTTCCACGGAGTCGAAGCACTCGATTTTCTTGAAGTAGTCCTCTTT
CAGCTGCTTCACGGTCACTTTCCGGTTGGTCTTGAACAGCAGGTCCACGATGGCCTTTTTCTGCTCGCCG
CTCAGGAAGGCGGGCTTTCTCATTCCCTCGGTCACGTATTTCACTTTGGTCAGCTCGTTATACACGGTGA
AGTACTCGTACAGCAGGCTGTGCTTGGGCAGCACCTTCTCGTTGGGCAGGTTCTTATCGAAGTTGGTCAT
CCGCTCGATGAAGCTCTGGGCGGAAGCGCCCTTGTCCACCACTTCCTCGAAGTTCCAGGGGGTGATGGTT
TCCTCGCTCTTTCTGGTCATCCAGGCGAATCTGCTGTTTCCCCTGGCCAGAGGGCCCACGTAGTAGGGGA
TGCGGAAGGTCAGGATCTTCTCGATCTTTTCCCGGTTGTCCTTCAGGAATGGGTAAAAATCTTCCTGCCG
CCGCAGAATGGCGTGCAGCTCTCCCAGGTGGATCTGGTGGGGGATGCTGCCGTTGTCGAAGGTCCGCTGC
TTCCGCAGCAGGTCCTCTCTGTTCAGCTTCACGAGCAGTTCCTCGGTGCCGTCCATCTTTTCCAGGATGG
GCTTGATGAACTTGTAGAACTCTTCCTGGCTGGCTCCGCCGTCAATGTAGCCGGCGTAGCCGTTCTTGCT
CTGGTCGAAGAAAATCTCTTTGTACTTCTCAGGCAGCTGCTGCCGCACGAGAGCTTTCAGCAGGGTCAGG
TCCTGGTGGTGCTCGTCGTATCTCTTGATCATAGAGGCGCTCAGGGGGGCCTTGGTGATCTCGGTGTTCA
CTCTCAGGATGTCGCTCAGCAGGATGGCGTCGGACAGGTTCTTGGCGGCCAGAAACAGGTCGGCGTACTG
GTCGCCGATCTGGGCCAGCAGGTTGTCCAGGTCGTCGTCGTAGGTGTCCTTGCTCAGCTGCAGTTTGGCA
TCCTCGGCCAGGTCGAAGTTGCTCTTGAAGTTGGGGGTCAGGCCCAGGCTCAGGGCAATCAGGTTTCCGA
ACAGGCCATTCTTCTTCTCGCCGGGCAGCTGGGCGATCAGATTTTCCAGCCGTCTGCTCTTGCTCAGTCT
GGCAGACAGGATGGCCTTGGCGTCCACGCCGCTGGCGTTGATGGGGTTTTCCTCGAACAGCTGGTTGTAG
GTCTGCACCAGCTGGATGAACAGCTTGTCCACGTCGCTGTTGTCGGGGTTCAGGTCGCCCTCGATCAGGA
AGTGGCCCCGGAACTTGATCATGTGGGCCAGGGCCAGATAGATCAGCCGCAGGTCGGCCTTGTCGGTGCT
GTCCACCAGTTTCTTTCTCAGGTGGTAGATGGTGGGGTACTTCTCGTGGTAGGCCACCTCGTCCACGATG
TTGCCGAAGATGGGGTGCCGCTCGTGCTTCTTATCCTCTTCCACCAGGAAGGACTCTTCCAGTCTGTGGA
AGAAGCTGTCGTCCACCTTGGCCATCTCGTTGCTGAAGATCTCTTGCAGATAGCAGATCCGGTTCTTCCG
TCTGGTGTATCTTCTTCTGGCGGTTCTCTTCAGCCGGGTGGCCTCGGCTGTTTCGCCGCTGTCGAACAGC
AGGGCTCCGATCAGGTTCTTCTTGATGCTGTGCCGGTCGGTGTTGCCCAGCACCTTGAATTTCTTGCTGG
GCACCTTGTACTCGTCGGTGATCACGGCCCAGCCCACAGAGTTGGTGCCGATGTCCAGGCCGATGCTGTA
CTTCTTGTCCATGGTGGCAGCGCTCTAGAACCGGTCCTGTGTTCTGGCGGCAAACCCGTTGCGAAAAAGA
ACGTTCACGGCGACTACTGCACTTATATACGGTTCTCCCCCACCCTCGGGAAAAAGGCGGAGCCAGTACA
CGACATCACTTTCCCAGTTTACCCCGCGCCACCTTCTCTAGGCACCGGATCAATTGCCGACCCCTCCCCC
CAACTTCTCGGGGACTGTGGGCGATGTGCGCTCTGCCCACTGACGGGCACCGGAGCCAATTCCCACTCCT
TTCAAGACCTAGCTAGCGAATTCAAAAAAGCACCGACTCGGTGCCACTTTTTCAAGTTGATAACGGACTA
GCCTTATTTTAACTTGCTATTTCTAGCTCTAAAACTCCTAGCATTCGGCCAACCTCGGTGTTTCGTCCTT
TCCACAAGATATATAAAGCCAAGAAATCGAAATACTTTCAAGTTACGGTAAGCATATGATAGTCCATTTT
AAAACATAATTTTAAAACTGCAAACTACCCAAGAAATTATTACTTTCTACGTCACGTATTTTGTACTAAT
ATCTTTGTGTTTACAGTCAAATTAATTCTAATTATCTCTCTAACAGCCTTGTATCGTATATGCAAATATG
AAGGAATCATGGGAAATAGGCCCTCGGTACCTTAATTAACCAAACTGGATCTCTGCTGTCCCTGTAATAA
ACCCGAAAATTTTGAATTTTTGTAATTTGTTTTTGTAATTCTTTAGTTTGTATGTCTGTTGCTATTATGT
CTACTATTCTTTCCCCTGCACTGTACCCCCCAATCCCCCCTTTTCTTTTAAAATTGTGGATGAATACTGC
CATTTGTCTGCAGAATTGGCGCACGCAGTGCCGATCCGTTCACTAATCGAATGGATCTGTCTCTGTCTCT
CTCTCCACCTTCTTCTTCTATTCCTTCGGGCCTGTCGGGTCCCCTCGGGGTTGGGAGGTGGGTCTGAAAC
GATAATGGTGAATATCCCTGCCTAACTCTATTCACTATAGAAAGTACAGCAAAAACTATTCTTAAACCTA
CCAAGCCTCCTACTATCATTATGAATAATTTTATATACCACAGCCAATTTGTTATGTTAAACCAATTCCA
CAAACTTGCCCATTTATCTAATTCCAATAATTCTTGTTCATTCTTTTCTTGCTGGTTTTGCGATTCTTCA
ATTAAGGAGTGTATTAAGCTTGTGTAATTGTTAATTTCTCTGTCCCACTCCATCCAGGTCGTGTGATTCC
AAATCTGTTCCAGAGATTTATTACTCCAACTAGCATTCCAAGGCACAGCAGTGGTGCAAATGAGTTTTCC
AGAGCAACCCCAAATCCCCAGGAGCTGTTGATCCTTTAGGTATCTTTCCACAGCCAGGATTCTTGCCTGG
AGCTGCTTGATGCCCCAGACTGTGAGTTGCAACAGATGCTGTTGCGCCTCAATAGCCCTCAGCAAATTGT
TCTGCTGCTGCACTATACCAGACAATAATTGTCTGGCCTGTACCGTCAGCGTCATTGACGCTGCGCCCAT
AGTGCTTCCTGCTGCTCCCAAGAACCCAAGGAACAAAGCTCCTATTCCCACTGCTCTTTTTTCTCTCTGC
ACCACTCTTCTCTTTGCCTTGGTGGGTGCTACTCCTAATGGTTCAATTTTTACTACTTTATATTTATATA
ATTCACTTCTCCAATTGTCCCTCATATCTCCTCCTCCAGGTCTGAAGATCAGCGGCCGCTTGCTGTGCGG
TGGTCTTACTTTTGTTTTGCTCTTCCTCTATCTTGTCTAAAGCTTCCTTGGTGTCTTTTATCTCTATCCT
TTGATGCACACAATAGAGGGTTGCTACTGTATTATATAATGATCTAAGTTCTTCTGATCCTGTCTGAAGG
GATGGTTGTAGCTGTCCCAGTATTTGTCTACAGCCTTCTGATGTTTCTAACAGGCCAGGATTAACTGCGA
ATCGTTCTAGCTCCCTGCTTGCCCATACTATATGTTTTAATTTATATTTTTTCTTTCCCCCTGGCCTTAA
CCGAATTTTTTCCCATCGCGATCTAATTCTCCCCCGCTTAATACTGACGCTCTCGCACCCATCTCTCTCC
TTCTAGCCTCCGCTAGTCAAAATTTTTGGCGTACTCACCAGTCGCCGCCCCTCGCCTCTTGCCGTGCGCG
CTTCAGCAAGCCGAGTCCTGCGTCGAGAGAGCTCCTCTGGTTTCCCTTTCGCTTTCAAGTCCCTGTTCGG
GCGCCACTGCTAGAGATTTTCCACACTGACTAAAAGGGTCTGAGGGATCTCTAGTTACCAGAGTCACACA
ACAGACGGGCACACACTACTTGAAGCACTCAAGGCAAGCTTTATTGAGGCTTAAGCAGTGGGTTCCCTAG
TTAGCCAGAGAGCTCCCAGGCTCAGATCTGGTCTAACCAGAGAGACCCAGTACAGGCAAAACGCGCTGCT
TATATAGACCTCCCACCGTACACGCCTACCGCCCATTTGCGTCAATGGGGCGGAGTTGTTACGACATTTT
GGAAAGTCCCGTTGATTTTGGTGCCAAAACAAACTCCCATTGACGTCAATGGGGTGGAGACTTGGAAATC
CCCGTGAGTCAAACCGCTATCCACGCCCATTGATGTACTGCCAAAACCGCATCACCATGGTAATAGCGAT
GACTAATACGTAGATGTACTGCCAAGTAGGAAAGTCCCATAAGGTCATGTACTGGGCATAATGCCAGGCG
GGCCATTTACCGTCATTGACGTCAATAGGGGGCGTACTTGGCATATGATACACTTGATGTACTGCCAAGT
GGGCAGTTTACCGTAAATACTCCACCCATTGACGTCAATGGAAAGTCCCTATTGGCGTTACTATGGGAAC
ATACGTCATTATTGACGTCAATGGGCGGGGGTCGTTGGGCGGTCAGCCAGGCGGGCCATTTACCGTAAGT
TATGTAACGCGGAACTCCATATATGGGCTATGAACTAATGACCCCGTAATTGATTACTATTAATAACTAG
TCAATAATCAATGTCAACGCGTATATCTGGCCCGTACATCGCGAAGCAGCGCAAAACGCCTAACCCTAAG
CAGATTCTTCATGCAATTGTCGGTCAAGCCTTGCCTTGTTGTAGCTTAAATTTTGCTCGCGCACTACTCA
GCGACCTCCAACACACAAGCAGGGAGCAGATACTGGCTTAACTATGCGGCATCAGAGCAGATTGTACTGA
GAGTGCACCATAGGGGATCGGGAGATCTCCCGATCCGTCGACGTCAGGTGGCACTTTTCGGGGAAATGTG
CGCGGAACCCCTATTTGTTTATTTTTCTAAATACATTCAAATATGTATCCGCTCATGAGACAATAACCCT
GATAAATGCTTCAATAATATTGAAAAAGGAAGAGTATGAGTATTCAACATTTCCGTGTCGCCCTTATTCC
CTTTTTTGCGGCATTTTGCCTTCCTGTTTTTGCTCACCCAGAAACGCTGGTGAAAGTAAAAGATGCTGAA
GATCAGTTGGGTGCACGAGTGGGTTACATCGAACTGGATCTCAACAGCGGTAAGATCCTTGAGAGTTTTC
GCCCCGAAGAACGTTTTCCAATGATGAGCACTTTTAAAGTTCTGCTATGTGGCGCGGTATTATCCCGTAT
TGACGCCGGGCAAGAGCAACTCGGTCGCCGCATACACTATTCTCAGAATGACTTGGTTGAGTACTCACCA
GTCACAGAAAAGCATCTTACGGATGGCATGACAGTAAGAGAATTATGCAGTGCTGCCATAACCATGAGTG
ATAACACTGCGGCCAACTTACTTCTGACAACGATCGGAGGACCGAAGGAGCTAACCGCTTTTTTGCACAA
CATGGGGGATCATGTAACTCGCCTTGATCGTTGGGAACCGGAGCTGAATGAAGCCATACCAAACGACGAG
CGTGACACCACGATGCCTGTAGCAATGGCAACAACGTTGCGCAAACTATTAACTGGCGAACTACTTACTC
TAGCTTCCCGGCAACAATTAATAGACTGGATGGAGGCGGATAAAGTTGCAGGACCACTTCTGCGCTCGGC
CCTTCCGGCTGGCTGGTTTATTGCTGATAAATCTGGAGCCGGTGAGCGTGGGTCTCGCGGTATCATTGCA
GCACTGGGGCCAGATGGTAAGCCCTCCCGTATCGTAGTTATCTACACGACGGGGAGTCAGGCAACTATGG
ATGAACGAAATAGACAGATCGCTGAGATAGGTGCCTCACTGATTAAGCATTGGTAACTGTCAGACCAAGT
TTACTCATATATACTTTAGATTGATTTAAAACTTCATTTTTAATTTAAAAGGATCTAGGTGAAGATCCTT
TTTGATAATCTCATGACCAAAATCCCTTAACGTGAGTTTTCGTTCCACTGAGCGTCAGACCCCGTAGAAA
AGATCAAAGGATCTTCTTGAGATCCTTTTTTTCTGCGCGTAATCTGCTGCTTGCAAACAAAAAAACCACC
GCTACCAGCGGTGGTTTGTTTGCCGGATCAAGAGCTACCAACTCTTTTTCCGAAGGTAACTGGCTTCAGC
AGAGCGCAGATACCAAATACTGTTCTTCTAGTGTAGCCGTAGTTAGGCCACCACTTCAAGAACTCTGTAG
CACCGCCTACATACCTCGCTCTGCTAATCCTGTTACCAGTGGCTGCTGCCAGTGGCGATAAGTCGTGTCT
TACCGGGTTGGACTCAAGACGATAGTTACCGGATAAGGCGCAGCGGTCGGGCTGAACGGGGGGTTCGTGC
ACACAGCCCAGCTTGGAGCGAACGACCTACACCGAACTGAGATACCTACAGCGTGAGCTATGAGAAAGCG
CCACGCTTCCCGAAGGGAGAAAGGCGGACAGGTATCCGGTAAGCGGCAGGGTCGGAACAGGAGAGCGCAC
GAGGGAGCTTCCAGGGGGAAACGCCTGGTATCTTTATAGTCCTGTCGGGTTTCGCCACCTCTGACTTGAG
CGTCGATTTTTGTGATGCTCGTCAGGGGGGCGGAGCCTATGGAAAAACGCCAGCAACGCGGCCTTTTTAC
GGTTCCTGGCCTTTTGCTGGCCTTTTGCTCACATGTTCTTTCCTGCGTTATCCCCTGATTCTGTGGATAA
CCGTATTACCGCCTTTGAGTGAGCTGATACCGCTCGCCGCAGCCGAACGACCGAGCGCAGCGAGTCAGTG
AGCGAGGAAGCGGAAGAGCGCCCAATACGCAAACCGCCTCTCCCCGCGCGTTGGCCGATTCATTAATGCA
GCTGGCACGACAGGTTTCCCGACTGGAAAGCGGGCAGTGAGCGCAACGCAATTAATGTGAGTTAGCTCAC
TCATTAGGCACCCCAGGCTTTACACTTTATGCTTCCGGCTCGTATGTTGTGTGGAATTGTGAGCGGATAA
CAATTTCACACAGGAAACAGCTATGACCATGATTACGCCAAGCTCTAGCTAGAGGTCGACGGTATACAGA
CATGATAAGATACATTGATGAGTTTGGACAAACCACAACTAGAATGCAGTGAAAAAAATGCTTTATTTGT
GAAATTTGTGATGCTATTGCTTTATTTGTAACCATTATAAGCTGCAATAAACAAGTTGGGGTGGGCGAAG
AACTCCAGCATGAGATCCCCGCGCTGGAGGATCATCCAGCCGGCGTCCCGGAAAACGATTCCGAAGCCCA
ACCTTTCATAGAAGGCGGCGGTGGAATCGAAATCTCGTAGCACGTGTCAGTCCTGCTCCTCGGCCACGAA
GTGCACGCAGTTGCCGGCCGGGTCGCGCAGGGCGAACTCCCGCCCCCACGGCTGCTCGCCGATCTCGGTC
ATGGCCGGCCCGGAGGCGTCCCGGAAGTTCGTGGACACGACCTCCGACCACTCGGCGTACAGCTCGTCCA
GGCCGCGCACCCACACCCAGGCCAGGGTGTTGTCCGGCACCACCTGGTCCTGGACCGCGCTGATGAACAG
GGTCACGTCGTCCCGGACCACACCGGCGAAGTCGTCCTCCACGAAGTCCCGGGAGAACCCGAGCCGGTCG
GTCCAGAACTCGACCGCTCCGGCGACGTCGCGCGCGGTGAGCACCGGAACGGCACTGGTCAACTTGGCCA
TGGTTTAGTTCCTCACCTTGTCGTATTATACTATGCCGATATACTATGCCGATGATTAATTGTCAACACG
TGCT
